Addgene plasmid #65301: Str-Ii_VSVG-SBP-mCherry
Purpose: synchronize trafficking of VSVG from the ER (RUSH system)
Depositing lab: Franck Perez. Depositing organization: Institut Curie. Publication: Synchronization of secretory protein traffic in populations of cells. Boncompain G, Divoux S, Gareil N, de Forges H, Lescure A, Latreche L, Mercanti V, Jollivet F, Raposo G, Perez F. Nat Methods. 2012 Mar 11;9(5):493-8. doi: 10.1038/nmeth.1928. PubMed 22406856.
Backbone
  Vector backbone: pIRESneo3
  Backbone manufacturer: Clontech
  Vector type: Mammalian Expression
Growth in bacteria
  Bacterial resistance: Ampicillin, 100 μg/mL
  Growth temperature: 37°C
  Growth strain: DH5alpha
  Copy number: High Copy
Gene/Insert
  Gene/Insert name: VSV-G
  Promoter: CMV
  Tag / fusion protein: Streptavidin Binding Protein (SBP) (C terminal on insert); mCherry (C terminal on insert)
  Cloning method: Unknown
  Sequencing primers: 5′ IRES-F; 3′ mCherry-R
Terms and licenses: Academic/Nonprofit Terms; Industry Terms: Not Available to Industry
Depositor comments: cytoplasmic tagging
How to cite: Str-Ii_VSVG-SBP-mCherry was a gift from Franck Perez (Addgene plasmid # 65301 ; http://n2t.net/addgene:65301 ; RRID:Addgene_65301)
