[The description below was written by a language model from this plasmid's Addgene catalogue record and pLannotate feature annotations shown in this document.]
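Description:
Str-Ii_VSVG-SBP-mCherry is a bicistronic mammalian expression plasmid built on the pIRESneo3 backbone and designed for the RUSH (retention using selective hooks) system, which synchronizes the trafficking of a secretory cargo out of the endoplasmic reticulum. It is propagated in E. coli as a high-copy plasmid through a ColE1/pUC-type origin and selected with ampicillin via the β-lactamase gene. No neomycin resistance gene appears in the feature table; the position downstream of the IRES is occupied by the reporter cargo, so the annotation shows no mammalian selection marker.

A single transcript is driven by the CMV immediate early enhancer and promoter and terminated by an SV40 polyadenylation signal. The first open reading frame is the "hook": a streptavidin core fragment fused to a fragment of human CD74, the invariant chain (Ii), which serves here as an ER-resident anchor. A chimeric intron and the EMCV IRES follow, allowing cap-independent translation of the second cistron, the "reporter": vesicular stomatitis virus G glycoprotein (Indiana strain) carrying C-terminal streptavidin binding peptide (SBP) and mCherry tags. The depositor notes that the tagging is cytoplasmic, consistent with fusion to the cytosolic tail of VSV-G. The SBP itself is not annotated, but a gap between the VSV-G and mCherry features could accommodate it.

In the RUSH principle, the streptavidin hook binds SBP and holds the cargo in the ER. Adding biotin competes for streptavidin and releases the cargo. VSV-G then moves as a synchronized wave through the secretory pathway, which can be followed by red fluorescence imaging in populations of cells.
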