Features (pLannotate 1.2.2; 21 found; start..end, strand, type, name):
     32..84      -  misc_feature   bom (fragment): basis of mobility region from pBR322
    239..618     +  enhancer       CMV enhancer: human cytomegalovirus immediate early enhancer
    619..822     +  promoter       CMV promoter: human cytomegalovirus (CMV) immediate early promoter
    818..851     +  LTR            5' LTR (truncated) (fragment): truncated 5' long terminal repeat (LTR) from HIV-1
    867..885     +  promoter       T7 promoter: promoter for bacteriophage T7 RNA polymerase
    970..1452    +  CDS            SAV_STRAV (fragment): Experimental evidence at protein level: Swiss-Prot protein existence level 1. The biological function of streptavidin is not known. Forms a strong non-covalent specific complex with biotin (one molecule of biotin per subunit of streptavidin). From Streptomyces avidinii.
   1495..2142    +  CDS            CD74 (fragment): HG2A_HUMAN - Also known as DHLAG. Experimental evidence at protein level: Swiss-Prot protein existence level 1. [Isoform p41]: Stabilizes the conformation of mature CTSL by binding to its active site and serving as a chaperone to help maintain a pool of mature enzyme in endocytic compartments and extracellular space of antigen-presenting cells (APCs). Has antiviral activity by stymieing the endosomal entry of Ebola virus and coronaviruses, including SARS-CoV-2 (PubMed:32855215). Disrupts cathepsin-mediated Ebola virus glycoprotein processing, which prevents viral fusion and entry. This antivir
   2220..2449    +  intron         chimeric intron: chimera between introns from adenovirus and immunoglobulin heavy chain genes
   2630..3092    +  misc_feature   IRES: internal ribosome entry site (IRES) of the encephalomyocarditis virus (EMCV)
   3119..4651    +  CDS            VSV-G (sequence partly withheld): vesicular stomatitis virus G glycoprotein Indiana strain
   4784..5488    +  CDS            mCherry: mCherry is a basic (constitutively fluorescent) red fluorescent protein published in 2004, derived from Discosoma sp.. It is reported to be a very rapidly-maturing monomer with low acid sensitivity.
   5535..5619    +  CDS            large T antigen (fragment): large T antigen from SV40 (simian virus 40)
   5642..5763    +  polyA_signal   SV40 poly(A) signal: SV40 polyadenylation signal
   5774..5825    +  polyA_signal   SV40 poly(A) signal (fragment): SV40 polyadenylation signal
   5889..5905    -  protein_bind   lac operator: The lac repressor binds to the lac operator to inhibit transcription in E. coli. This inhibition can be relieved by adding lactose or isopropyl-β-D-thiogalactopyranoside (IPTG). lac repressor encoded by lacI
   5913..5943    -  promoter       lac promoter: promoter for the E. coli lac operon
   5958..5979    -  protein_bind   CAP binding site: CAP binding activates transcription in the presence of cAMP. E. coli catabolite activator protein
   5992..6084    -  CDS            lacI (fragment): lac repressor; lacI; The lac repressor binds to the lac operator to inhibit transcription in E. coli. This inhibition can be relieved by adding lactose or isopropyl-β-D-thiogalactopyranoside (IPTG).
   6267..6855    -  rep_origin     ori: high-copy-number ColE1/pMB1/pBR322/pUC origin of replication
   7026..7886    -  CDS            AmpR: β-lactamase; bla; confers resistance to ampicillin, carbenicillin, and related antibiotics
   7887..7991    -  promoter       AmpR promoter: bla
>Addgene plasmid #65301 | Str-Ii_VSVG-SBP-mCherry | addgene full sequence | sequence record 209428 | Addgene NGS Result
CGTCGACGGATCGGGAGATCTCCCGATCCCCTATGGTGCACTCTCAGTACAATCTGCTCTGATGCCGCAT
AGTTAAGCCAGTATCTGCTCCCTGCTTGTGTGTTGGAGGTCGCTGAGTAGTGCGCGAGCAAAATTTAAGC
TACAACAAGGCAAGGCTTGACCGACAATTGCATGAAGAATCTGCTTAGGGTTAGGCGTTTTGCGCTGCTT
CGCGATGTACGGGCCAGATATACGCGTTGACATTGATTATTGACTAGTTATTAATAGTAATCAATTACGG
GGTCATTAGTTCATAGCCCATATATGGAGTTCCGCGTTACATAACTTACGGTAAATGGCCCGCCTGGCTG
ACCGCCCAACGACCCCCGCCCATTGACGTCAATAATGACGTATGTTCCCATAGTAACGCCAATAGGGACT
TTCCATTGACGTCAATGGGTGGAGTATTTACGGTAAACTGCCCACTTGGCAGTACATCAAGTGTATCATA
TGCCAAGTACGCCCCCTATTGACGTCAATGACGGTAAATGGCCCGCCTGGCATTATGCCCAGTACATGAC
CTTATGGGACTTTCCTACTTGGCAGTACATCTACGTATTAGTCATCGCTATTACCATGGTGATGCGGTTT
TGGCAGTACATCAATGGGCGTGGATAGCGGTTTGACTCACGGGGATTTCCAAGTCTCCACCCCATTGACG
TCAATGGGAGTTTGTTTTGGCACCAAAATCAACGGGACTTTCCAAAATGTCGTAACAACTCCGCCCCATT
GACGCAAATGGGCGGTAGGCGTGTACGGTGGGAGGTCTATATAAGCAGAGCTCTCTGGCTAACTAGAGAA
CCCACTGCTTACTGGCTTATCGAAATTAATACGACTCACTATAGGGAGACCCAAGCTTGGTACCGAGCTC
GGATCGATATCATGCACCGGAGGAGATCACGCTCTTGTAGGGAGGACCAGAAACCTGTCACCGGTGACCC
TAGCAAAGACTCAAAAGCTCAGGTGTCCGCTGCCGAGGCTGGCATTACTGGAACATGGTACAATCAGCTC
GGGAGCACCTTTATTGTGACTGCTGGAGCCGATGGAGCCCTCACCGGAACATACGAATCTGCTGTGGGAA
ACGCCGAATCACGGTACGTCCTCACTGGCCGATACGATAGTGCCCCTGCCACCGACGGATCTGGGACTGC
CCTGGGATGGACTGTCGCTTGGAAAAACAACTACCGGAATGCTCATTCTGCCACAACATGGAGTGGACAG
TACGTGGGAGGCGCTGAGGCTAGAATCAATACACAGTGGCTGCTCACATCTGGCACAACCGAGGCAAATG
CTTGGAAATCCACCCTGGTGGGACATGACACATTCACCAAAGTGAAACCCTCCGCCGCTTCAATCGATGC
CGCCAAAAAAGCCGGAGTCAACAACGGCAATCCTCTGGATGCCGTCCAGCAGGTCGACTATCCGTACGAC
GTACCAGACTACGCAGTCGGACCGATGGACGATCAGAGGGACCTCATTAGCAACAACGAACAGCTGCCTA
TGCTGGGACGGCGACCTGGAGCCCCTGAATCCAAATGCTCTAGGGGAGCACTGTACACTGGCTTCTCCAT
TCTCGTGACACTGCTGCTGGCCGGGCAGGCTACTACTGCTTACTTCCTGTACCAGCAGCAGGGGCGGCTG
GACAAACTCACTGTGACATCTCAGAACCTCCAGCTGGAAAATCTGAGGATGAAACTGCCCAAACCCCCTA
AACCCGTGTCCAAAATGAGGATGGCCACACCTCTGCTCATGCAGGCACTGCCAATGGGAGCCCTGCCCCA
GGGGCCCATGCAGAATGCCACCAAGTATGGCAACATGACAGAGGACCATGTGATGCACCTGCTCCAGAAT
GCTGACCCCCTGAAGGTGTACCCGCCACTGAAGGGGAGCTTCCCGGAGAACCTGAGACACCTTAAGAACA
CCATGGAGACCATAGACTGGAAGGTCTTTGAGAGCTGGATGCACCATTGGCTCCTGTTTGAAATGAGCAG
GCACTCCTTGGAGCAAAAGCCCACTGACGCTCCACCGAAAGAGTCACTGGAACTGGAGGACCCGTCTTCT
GGGCTGGGTGTGACCAAGCAGGATCTGGGCCCAGTCCCCATGTGAGGATCCGCGGCCGCATAGATAACTG
ATCCAGTGTGCTGGAATTAATTCGCTGTCTGCGAGGGCCAGCTGTTGGGGTGAGTACTCCCTCTCAAAAG
CGGGCATGACTTCTGCGCTAAGATTGTCAGTTTCCAAAAACGAGGAGGATTTGATATTCACCTGGCCCGC
GGTGATGCCTTTGAGGGTGGCCGCGTCCATCTGGTCAGAAAAGACAATCTTTTTGTTGTCAAGCTTGAGG
TGTGGCAGGCTTGAGATCTGGCCATACACTTGAGTGACAATGACATCCACTTTGCCTTTCTCTCCACAGG
TGTCCACTCCCAGGTCCAACTGCAGGTCGAGCATGCATCTAGGGCGGCCAATTCCGCCCCTCTCCCCCCC
CCCCCTCTCCCCCCCCCCCTAACGTTACTGGCCGAAGCCGCTTGGAATAAGGCCGGTGTGCGTTTGTCTA
TATGTTATTTTCCACCATATTGCCGTCTTTTGGCAATGTGAGGGCCCGGAAACCTGGCCCTGTCTTCTTG
ACGAGCATTCCTAGGGGTCTTTCCCCTCTCGCCAAAGGAATGCAAGGTCTGTTGAATGTCGTGAAGGAAG
CAGTTCCTCTGGAAGCTTCTTGAAGACAAACAACGTCTGTAGCGACCCTTTGCAGGCAGCGGAACCCCCC
ACCTGGCGACAGGTGCCTCTGCGGCCAAAAGCCACGTGTATAAGATACACCTGCAAAGGCGGCACAACCC
CAGTGCCACGTTGTGAGTTGGATAGTTGTGGAAAGAGTCAAATGGCTCTCCTCAAGCGTATTCAACAAGG
GGCTGAAGGATGCCCAGAAGGTACCCCATTGTATGGGATCTGATCTGGGGCCTCGGTGCACATGCTTTAC
ATGTGTTTAGTCGAGGTTAAAAAAACGTCTAGGCCCCCCGAACCACGGGGACGTGGTTTTCCTTTGAAAA
ACACGATGATAAGCTTGCCACAACCCGGGAGGCGCGCCATGAAGTGCCTTTTGTACTTAGCCTTTTTATT
CATTGGGGTGAATTGC
[1296 nt withheld, positions 3167-4462]
AATCCAATCGAGCTTGTAGAAGGTTGGTTCAGTAGTTGGAAAAGCTCTATTGCCTCTTTTTTCTTTATCA
TAGGGTTAATCATTGGACTATTCTTGGTTCTCCGAGTTGGTATCCATCTTTGCATTAAATTAAAGCACAC
CAAGAAAAGACAGATTTATACAGACATAGAGATGAACCGACTTGGAAAGCTGAATTCCATGGACGAGAAG
ACCACTGGTTGGCGAGGTGGACACGTTGTTGAAGGACTGGCTGGGGAACTTGAACAACTTCGTGCACGAC
TGGAGCATCACCCACAAGGTCAACGTGAACCACCTGCAGGTGTGAGCAAGGGCGAGGAGGATAACATGGC
CATCATCAAGGAGTTCATGCGCTTCAAGGTGCACATGGAGGGCTCCGTGAACGGCCACGAGTTCGAGATC
GAGGGCGAGGGCGAGGGCCGCCCCTACGAGGGCACCCAGACCGCCAAGCTGAAGGTGACCAAGGGTGGCC
CCCTGCCCTTCGCCTGGGACATCCTGTCCCCTCAGTTCATGTACGGCTCCAAGGCCTACGTGAAGCACCC
CGCCGACATCCCCGACTACTTGAAGCTGTCCTTCCCCGAGGGCTTCAAGTGGGAGCGCGTGATGAACTTC
GAGGACGGCGGCGTGGTGACCGTGACCCAGGACTCCTCCCTACAGGACGGCGAGTTCATCTACAAGGTGA
AGCTGCGCGGCACCAACTTCCCCTCCGACGGCCCCGTAATGCAGAAGAAGACCATGGGCTGGGAGGCCTC
CTCCGAGCGGATGTACCCCGAGGACGGCGCCCTGAAGGGCGAGATCAAGCAGAGGCTGAAGCTGAAGGAC
GGCGGCCACTACGACGCTGAGGTCAAGACCACCTACAAGGCCAAGAAGCCCGTGCAGCTGCCCGGCGCCT
ACAACGTCAACATCAAGTTGGACATCACCTCCCACAACGAGGACTACACCATCGTGGAACAGTACGAACG
CGCCGAGGGCCGCCACTCCACCGGCGGCATGGACGAGCTGTACAAGGGCCGGCCTTAAGGCCTCGAGGGC
CAATTAATTAACTCTAGATAACTGATCATAATCAGCCATACCACATTTGTAGAGGTTTTACTTGCTTTAA
AAAACCTCCCACACCTCCCCCTGAACCTGAAACATAAAATGAATGCAATTGTTGTTGTTAACTTGTTTAT
TGCAGCTTATAATGGTTACAAATAAAGCAATAGCATCACAAATTTCACAAATAAAGCATTTTTTTCACTG
CATTCTAGTTGTGGTTTGTCCAAACTCATCAATGTATCTTAACGCGTCGAGTGCATTCTAGTTGTGGTTT
GTCCAAACTCATCAATGTATCTTATCATGTCTGTATACCGTCGACCTCTAGCTAGAGCTTGGCGTAATCA
TGGTCATAGCTGTTTCCTGTGTGAAATTGTTATCCGCTCACAATTCCACACAACATACGAGCCGGAAGCA
TAAAGTGTAAAGCCTGGGGTGCCTAATGAGTGAGCTAACTCACATTAATTGCGTTGCGCTCACTGCCCGC
TTTCCAGTCGGGAAACCTGTCGTGCCAGCTGCATTAATGAATCGGCCAACGCGCGGGGAGAGGCGGTTTG
CGTATTGGGCGCTCTTCCGCTTCCTCGCTCACTGACTCGCTGCGCTCGGTCGTTCGGCTGCGGCGAGCGG
TATCAGCTCACTCAAAGGCGGTAATACGGTTATCCACAGAATCAGGGGATAACGCAGGAAAGAACATGTG
AGCAAAAGGCCAGCAAAAGGCCAGGAACCGTAAAAAGGCCGCGTTGCTGGCGTTTTTCCATAGGCTCCGC
CCCCCTGACGAGCATCACAAAAATCGACGCTCAAGTCAGAGGTGGCGAAACCCGACAGGACTATAAAGAT
ACCAGGCGTTTCCCCCTGGAAGCTCCCTCGTGCGCTCTCCTGTTCCGACCCTGCCGCTTACCGGATACCT
GTCCGCCTTTCTCCCTTCGGGAAGCGTGGCGCTTTCTCATAGCTCACGCTGTAGGTATCTCAGTTCGGTG
TAGGTCGTTCGCTCCAAGCTGGGCTGTGTGCACGAACCCCCCGTTCAGCCCGACCGCTGCGCCTTATCCG
GTAACTATCGTCTTGAGTCCAACCCGGTAAGACACGACTTATCGCCACTGGCAGCAGCCACTGGTAACAG
GATTAGCAGAGCGAGGTATGTAGGCGGTGCTACAGAGTTCTTGAAGTGGTGGCCTAACTACGGCTACACT
AGAAGAACAGTATTTGGTATCTGCGCTCTGCTGAAGCCAGTTACCTTCGGAAAAAGAGTTGGTAGCTCTT
GATCCGGCAAACAAACCACCGCTGGTAGCGGTGGTTTTTTTGTTTGCAAGCAGCAGATTACGCGCAGAAA
AAAAGGATCTCAAGAAGATCCTTTGATCTTTTCTACGGGGTCTGACGCTCAGTGGAACGAAAACTCACGT
TAAGGGATTTTGGTCATGAGATTATCAAAAAGGATCTTCACCTAGATCCTTTTAAATTAAAAATGAAGTT
TTAAATCAATCTAAAGTATATATGAGTAAACTTGGTCTGACAGTTACCAATGCTTAATCAGTGAGGCACC
TATCTCAGCGATCTGTCTATTTCGTTCATCCATAGTTGCCTGACTCCCCGTCGTGTAGATAACTACGATA
CGGGAGGGCTTACCATCTGGCCCCAGTGCTGCAATGATACCGCGAGACCCACGCTCACCGGCTCCAGATT
TATCAGCAATAAACCAGCCAGCCGGAAGGGCCGAGCGCAGAAGTGGTCCTGCAACTTTATCCGCCTCCAT
CCAGTCTATTAATTGTTGCCGGGAAGCTAGAGTAAGTAGTTCGCCAGTTAATAGTTTGCGCAACGTTGTT
GCCATTGCTACAGGCATCGTGGTGTCACGCTCGTCGTTTGGTATGGCTTCATTCAGCTCCGGTTCCCAAC
GATCAAGGCGAGTTACATGATCCCCCATGTTGTGCAAAAAAGCGGTTAGCTCCTTCGGTCCTCCGATCGT
TGTCAGAAGTAAGTTGGCCGCAGTGTTATCACTCATGGTTATGGCAGCACTGCATAATTCTCTTACTGTC
ATGCCATCCGTAAGATGCTTTTCTGTGACTGGTGAGTACTCAACCAAGTCATTCTGAGAATAGTGTATGC
GGCGACCGAGTTGCTCTTGCCCGGCGTCAATACGGGATAATACCGCGCCACATAGCAGAACTTTAAAAGT
GCTCATCATTGGAAAACGTTCTTCGGGGCGAAAACTCTCAAGGATCTTACCGCTGTTGAGATCCAGTTCG
ATGTAACCCACTCGTGCACCCAACTGATCTTCAGCATCTTTTACTTTCACCAGCGTTTCTGGGTGAGCAA
AAACAGGAAGGCAAAATGCCGCAAAAAAGGGAATAAGGGCGACACGGAAATGTTGAATACTCATACTCTT
CCTTTTTCAATATTATTGAAGCATTTATCAGGGTTATTGTCTCATGAGCGGATACATATTTGAATGTATT
TAGAAAAATAAACAAATAGGGGTTCCGCGCACATTTCCCCGAAAAGTGCCACCTGA
